LOCUS       Exported 5860 bp ds-DNA circular SYN 12-MAY-2021
DEFINITION  Expression of GFP-AURKA in mammalian cells.
ACCESSION   .
VERSION     .
KEYWORDS    pAuroraA-GFP-AURKA
SOURCE      synthetic DNA construct
  ORGANISM  synthetic DNA construct
REFERENCE   1 (bases 1 to 5860)
  AUTHORS   Bertolin G, Sizaire F, Herbomel G, Reboutier D, Prigent C, Tramier M
  TITLE     A FRET biosensor reveals spatiotemporal activation and functions of
            aurora kinase A in living cells.
  JOURNAL   Nat Commun. 2016 Sep 14;7:12674. doi: 10.1038/ncomms12674.
  PUBMED    27624869
REFERENCE   2 (bases 1 to 5860)
  AUTHORS   .
  TITLE     Direct Submission
  JOURNAL   Exported May 12, 2021 from SnapGene Server 1.1.58
            http://www.snapgene.com
FEATURES             Location/Qualifiers
     source          1..5860
                     /organism="synthetic DNA construct"
                     /mol_type="other DNA"
     regulatory      711..720
                     /regulatory_class="other"
                     /note="vertebrate consensus sequence for strong initiation
                     of translation (Kozak, 1987)"
     CDS             717..1433
                     /codon_start=1
                     /product="enhanced GFP"
                     /label=EGFP
                     /translation="MVSKGEELFTGVVPILVELDGDVNGHKFSVSGEGEGDATYGKLTL
                     KFICTTGKLPVPWPTLVTTLTYGVQCFSRYPDHMKQHDFFKSAMPEGYVQERTIFFKDD
                     GNYKTRAEVKFEGDTLVNRIELKGIDFKEDGNILGHKLEYNYNSHNVYIMADKQKNGIK
                     VNFKIRHNIEDGSVQLADHYQQNTPIGDGPVLLPDNHYLSTQSALSKDPNEKRDHMVLL
                     EFVTAAGITLGMDELYK"
     CDS             717..1433
                     /codon_start=1
                     /product="the original enhanced GFP (Yang et al., 1996)"
                     /label=EGFP
                     /note="mammalian codon-optimized"
                     /translation="MVSKGEELFTGVVPILVELDGDVNGHKFSVSGEGEGDATYGKLTL
                     KFICTTGKLPVPWPTLVTTLTYGVQCFSRYPDHMKQHDFFKSAMPEGYVQERTIFFKDD
                     GNYKTRAEVKFEGDTLVNRIELKGIDFKEDGNILGHKLEYNYNSHNVYIMADKQKNGIK
                     VNFKIRHNIEDGSVQLADHYQQNTPIGDGPVLLPDNHYLSTQSALSKDPNEKRDHMVLL
                     EFVTAAGITLGMDELYK"
     primer_bind     complement(762..783)
                     /label=EGFP-N
                     /note="EGFP, reverse primer"
     primer_bind     complement(1023..1042)
                     /label=EXFP-R
                     /note="For distinguishing EGFP variants, reverse primer"
     primer_bind     1370..1391
                     /label=EGFP-C
                     /note="EGFP, forward primer"
     CDS             2355..2366
                     /codon_start=1
                     /product="Factor Xa recognition and cleavage site"
                     /label=Factor Xa site
                     /translation="IEGR"
     polyA_signal    2796..2917
                     /label=SV40 poly(A) signal
                     /note="SV40 polyadenylation signal"
     primer_bind     complement(2833..2852)
                     /label=SV40pA-R
                     /note="SV40 polyA, reverse primer"
     primer_bind     2887..2906
                     /label=EBV-rev
                     /note="SV40 polyA terminator, reverse primer"
     rep_origin      complement(2924..3379)
                     /direction=LEFT
                     /label=f1 ori
                     /note="f1 bacteriophage origin of replication; arrow
                     indicates direction of (+) strand synthesis"
     primer_bind     complement(3061..3082)
                     /label=F1ori-F
                     /note="F1 origin, forward primer"
     primer_bind     3273..3292
                     /label=F1ori-R
                     /note="F1 origin, reverse primer"
     promoter        3406..3510
                     /gene="bla"
                     /label=AmpR promoter
     promoter        3512..3869
                     /label=SV40 promoter
                     /note="SV40 enhancer and early promoter"
     primer_bind     complement(3535..3555)
                     /label=pBABE 3'
                     /note="SV40 enhancer, reverse primer for pBABE vectors"
     rep_origin      3720..3855
                     /label=SV40 ori
                     /note="SV40 origin of replication"
     primer_bind     3782..3801
                     /label=SV40pro-F
                     /note="SV40 promoter/origin, forward primer"
     CDS             3904..4698
                     /codon_start=1
                     /gene="aph(3')-II (or nptII)"
                     /product="aminoglycoside phosphotransferase from Tn5"
                     /label=NeoR/KanR
                     /note="confers resistance to neomycin, kanamycin, and G418
                     (Geneticin(R))"
                     /translation="MIEQDGLHAGSPAAWVERLFGYDWAQQTIGCSDAAVFRLSAQGRP
                     VLFVKTDLSGALNELQDEAARLSWLATTGVPCAAVLDVVTEAGRDWLLLGEVPGQDLLS
                     SHLAPAEKVSIMADAMRRLHTLDPATCPFDHQAKHRIERARTRMEAGLVDQDDLDEEHQ
                     GLAPAELFARLKASMPDGEDLVVTHGDACLPNIMVENGRFSGFIDCGRLGVADRYQDIA
                     LATRDIAEELGGEWADRFLVLYGIAAPDSQRIAFYRLLDEFF"
     primer_bind     complement(3958..3977)
                     /label=Neo-R
                     /note="Neomycin resistance gene, reverse primer"
     primer_bind     4568..4587
                     /label=Neo-F
                     /note="Neomycin resistance gene, forward primer"
     primer_bind     complement(4886..4905)
                     /label=TK-pA-R
                     /note="Thymidine kinase polyA, reverse primer"
     polyA_signal    4930..4977
                     /label=HSV TK poly(A) signal
                     /note="herpes simplex virus thymidine kinase
                     polyadenylation signal (Cole and Stacy, 1985)"
     rep_origin      5306..34
                     /direction=RIGHT
                     /label=ori
                     /note="high-copy-number ColE1/pMB1/pBR322/pUC origin of
                     replication"
     primer_bind     5795..5814
                     /label=pBR322ori-F
                     /note="pBR322 origin, forward primer"
ORIGIN
        1 gtgatgctcg tcaggggggc ggagcctatg gaaaaacgcc agcaacgcgg cctttttacg
       61 gttcctggcc ttttgctggc cttttgctca catgttcttt cctgcgttat cccctgattc
      121 tgtggataac cgtattaccg ccatgcatta gttattaata gcttgacgtc aaggggctgt
      181 tgcttcaccg ataaatggcc gaccgcggag agcaccctgg ggctgggact gccacaggtc
      241 tggctggccg ttggctccac cacttccggg ttcttaggga gcaagtgcgc ctgcgcgcgg
      301 tgtgcgccct taaacgcgac tcaaggcgtc gggtttgttg tcaaccaatc acaaggcagc
      361 ctcgctcgag cgcaggccaa tcggctttct agctagaggg tttaactcct atttaaaaag
      421 aagaaccttt gaattctaac ggctgagctc ttggaagact tgggtccttg ggtcgcaggt
      481 gggagccgac gggtgggtag accgtggggg atatctcagt ggcggacgag gacggcgggg
      541 acaaggggcg gctggtcgga gtggcggagc gtcaagtccc ctgtcggttc ctccgtccct
      601 gagtgtcctt ggcgctgcct tgtgcccgcc cagcgccttt gcatccgctc ctgggcaccg
      661 aggcgccctg taggatactg cttgttactt attacagcta gagaccggtc gccaccatgg
      721 tgagcaaggg cgaggagctg ttcaccgggg tggtgcccat cctggtcgag ctggacggcg
      781 acgtaaacgg ccacaagttc agcgtgtccg gcgagggcga gggcgatgcc acctacggca
      841 agctgaccct gaagttcatc tgcaccaccg gcaagctgcc cgtgccctgg cccaccctcg
      901 tgaccaccct gacctacggc gtgcagtgct tcagccgcta ccccgaccac atgaagcagc
      961 acgacttctt caagtccgcc atgcccgaag gctacgtcca ggagcgcacc atcttcttca
     1021 aggacgacgg caactacaag acccgcgccg aggtgaagtt cgagggcgac accctggtga
     1081 accgcatcga gctgaagggc atcgacttca aggaggacgg caacatcctg gggcacaagc
     1141 tggagtacaa ctacaacagc cacaacgtct atatcatggc cgacaagcag aagaacggca
     1201 tcaaggtgaa cttcaagatc cgccacaaca tcgaggacgg cagcgtgcag ctcgccgacc
     1261 actaccagca gaacaccccc atcggcgacg gccccgtgct gctgcccgac aaccactacc
     1321 tgagcaccca gtccgccctg agcaaagacc ccaacgagaa gcgcgatcac atggtcctgc
     1381 tggagttcgt gaccgccgcc gggatcactc tcggcatgga cgagctgtac aagtccggac
     1441 tcagatctcg agccatggac cgatctaaag aaaactgcat ttcaggacct gttaaggcta
     1501 cagctccagt tggaggtcca aaacgtgttc tcgtgactca gcaatttcct tgtcagaatc
     1561 cattacctgt aaatagtggc caggctcagc gggtcttgtg tccttcaaat tcttcccagc
     1621 gcgttccttt gcaagcacaa aagcttgtct ccagtcacaa gccggttcag aatcagaagc
     1681 agaagcaatt gcaggcaacc agtgtacctc atcctgtctc caggccactg aataacaccc
     1741 aaaagagcaa gcagcccctg ccatcggcac ctgaaaataa tcctgaggag gaactggcat
     1801 caaaacagaa aaatgaagaa tcaaaaaaga ggcagtgggc tttggaagac tttgaaattg
     1861 gtcgccctct gggtaaagga aagtttggta atgtttattt ggcaagagaa aagcaaagca
     1921 agtttattct ggctcttaaa gtgttattta aagctcagct ggagaaagcc ggagtggagc
     1981 atcagctcag aagagaagta gaaatacagt cccaccttcg gcatcctaat attcttagac
     2041 tgtatggtta tttccatgat gctaccagag tctacctaat tctggaatat gcaccacttg
     2101 gaacagttta tagagaactt cagaaacttt caaagtttga tgagcagaga actgctactt
     2161 atataacaga attggcaaat gcactatcat attgccattc gaagagagtt attcatagag
     2221 acattaagcc agagaactta cttcttggat cagctggaga gcttaaaatt gcagattttg
     2281 ggtggtcagt acatgctcca tcttccagga ggaccactct ctgtggcacc ctggactacc
     2341 tgccccctga aatgattgaa ggtcggatgc atgatgagaa ggtggatctc tggagccttg
     2401 gagttctttg ctatgaattt ttagttggga agcctccttt tgaggcaaac acataccaag
     2461 agacctacaa aagaatatca cgggttgaat tcacattccc tgactttgta acagagggag
     2521 ccagggacct catttcaaga ctgttgaagc ataatcccag ccagaggcca atgctcagag
     2581 aagtacttga acacccctgg atcacagcaa attcatcaaa accatcaaat tgccaaaaca
     2641 aagaatcagc tagcaaacag tcttagggat ccaccggatc tagataactg atcataatca
     2701 gccataccac atttgtagag gttttacttg ctttaaaaaa cctcccacac ctccccctga
     2761 acctgaaaca taaaatgaat gcaattgttg ttgttaactt gtttattgca gcttataatg
     2821 gttacaaata aagcaatagc atcacaaatt tcacaaataa agcatttttt tcactgcatt
     2881 ctagttgtgg tttgtccaaa ctcatcaatg tatcttaacg cgtaaattgt aagcgttaat
     2941 attttgttaa aattcgcgtt aaatttttgt taaatcagct cattttttaa ccaataggcc
     3001 gaaatcggca aaatccctta taaatcaaaa gaatagaccg agatagggtt gagtgttgtt
     3061 ccagtttgga acaagagtcc actattaaag aacgtggact ccaacgtcaa aggnnnnnnn
     3121 nnnnnnnnnn nnnnnnnnnn nnnnnnnnnn nnnnnnnnnn nntnnnnnnn nnnnnnnnnn
     3181 nnnnnnnnnn nnnnnnnnnn nnnnnnnnnn nnnnnnnnnn nnnnnnnnnn nnnnnnnnnn
     3241 nnnnnnnnnn nnnngnnnnn nnnnnnnnnn nnnnnnnnnn nnnnnnnnnn nnnnnnnnnn
     3301 nnnnnnnnnn nnnnnnnnnn nnnnnnnnnn nnnnnnnnnn nnnnnnnnnn nnnnnnnnnn
     3361 nnnnnnnnnn nnnnnnnnnc aggtggcact tttcggggaa atgtgcgcgg aacccctatt
     3421 tgtttatttt tctaaataca ttcaaatatg tatccgctca tgagacaata accctgataa
     3481 atgcttcaat aatattgaaa aaggaagagt cctgaggcgg aaagaaccag ctgtggaatg
     3541 tgtgtcagtt agggtgtgga aagtccccag gctccccagc aggcagaagt atgcaaagca
     3601 tgcatctcaa ttagtcagca accaggtgtg gaaagtcccc aggctcccca gcaggcagaa
     3661 gtatgcaaag catgcatctc aattagtcag caaccatagt cccgccccta actccgccca
     3721 tcccgcccct aactccgccc agttccgccc attctccgcc ccatggctga ctaatttttt
     3781 ttatttatgc agaggccgag gccgcctcgg cctctgagct attccagaag tagtgaggag
     3841 gcttttttgg aggcctaggc ttttgcaaag atcgatcaag agacaggatg aggatcgttt
     3901 cgcatgattg aacaagatgg attgcacgca ggttctccgg ccgcttgggt ggagaggcta
     3961 ttcggctatg actgggcaca acagacaatc ggctgctctg atgccgccgt gttccggctg
     4021 tcagcgcagg ggcgcccggt tctttttgtc aagaccgacc tgtccggtgc cctgaatgaa
     4081 ctgcaagacg aggcagcgcg gctatcgtgg ctggccacga cgggcgttcc ttgcgcagct
     4141 gtgctcgacg ttgtcactga agcgggaagg gactggctgc tattgggcga agtgccgggg
     4201 caggatctcc tgtcatctca ccttgctcct gccgagaaag tatccatcat ggctgatgca
     4261 atgcggcggc tgcatacgct tgatccggct acctgcccat tcgaccacca agcgaaacat
     4321 cgcatcgagc gagcacgtac tcggatggaa gccggtcttg tcgatcagga tgatctggac
     4381 gaagagcatc aggggctcgc gccagccgaa ctgttcgcca ggctcaaggc gagcatgccc
     4441 gacggcgagg atctcgtcgt gacccatggc gatgcctgct tgccgaatat catggtggaa
     4501 aatggccgct tttctggatt catcgactgt ggccggctgg gtgtggcgga ccgctatcag
     4561 gacatagcgt tggctacccg tgatattgct gaagagcttg gcggcgaatg ggctgaccgc
     4621 ttcctcgtgc tttacggtat cgccgctccc gattcgcagc gcatcgcctt ctatcgcctt
     4681 cttgacgagt tcttctgagc gggactctgg ggttcgaaat gaccgaccaa gcgacgccca
     4741 acctgccatc acgagatttc gattccaccg ccgccttcta tgaaaggttg ggcttcggaa
     4801 tcgttttccg ggacgccggc tggatgatcc tccagcgcgg ggatctcatg ctggagttct
     4861 tcgcccaccc tagggggagg ctaactgaaa cacggaagga gacaataccg gaaggaaccc
     4921 gcgctatgac ggcaataaaa agacagaata aaacgcacgg tgttgggtcg tttgttcata
     4981 aacgcggggt tcggtcccag ggctggcact ctgtcgatac cccaccgaga ccccattggg
     5041 gccaatacgc ccgcgtttct tccttttccc caccccaccc cccaagttcg ggtgaaggcc
     5101 cagggctcgc agccaacgtc ggggcggcag gccctgccat agcctcaggt tactcatata
     5161 tactttagat tgatttaaaa cttcattttt aatttaaaag gatctaggtg aagatccttt
     5221 ttgataatct catgaccaaa atcccttaac gtgagttttc gttccactga gcgtcagacc
     5281 ccgtagaaaa gatcaaagga tcttcttgag atcctttttt tctgcgcgta atctgctgct
     5341 tgcaaacaaa aaaaccaccg ctaccagcgg tggtttgttt gccggatcaa gagctaccaa
     5401 ctctttttcc gaaggtaact ggcttcagca gagcgcagat accaaatact gttcttctag
     5461 tgtagccgta gttaggccac cacttcaaga actctgtagc accgcctaca tacctcgctc
     5521 tgctaatcct gttaccagtg gctgctgcca gtggcgataa gtcgtgtctt accgggttgg
     5581 actcaagacg atagttaccg gataaggcgc agcggtcggg ctgaacgggg ggttcgtgca
     5641 cacagcccag cttggagcga acgacctaca ccgaactgag atacctacag cgtgagctat
     5701 gagaaagcgc cacgcttccc gaagggagaa aggcggacag gtatccggta agcggcaggg
     5761 tcggaacagg agagcgcacg agggagcttc cagggggaaa cgcctggtat ctttatagtc
     5821 ctgtcgggtt tcgccacctc tgacttgagc gtcgattttt
//
